Addgene plasmid #87134: x.hdac8-ORF
Purpose: mammalian expression of hdac8
Depositing lab: Francesca Spagnoli. Depositing organization: Max-Delbrueck-Centrum fuer Molekulare Medizin (MDC).
Backbone
  Vector backbone: pCS2++
  Backbone size w/o insert (bp): 4113
  Vector type: Mammalian Expression
Growth in bacteria
  Bacterial resistance: Ampicillin, 100 μg/mL
  Growth temperature: 37°C
  Growth strain: DH5alpha
  Copy number: Unknown
Gene/Insert
  Gene/Insert name: hdac8
  Species: X. laevis (frog)
  Insert size (bp): 1017
  Entrez Gene: hdac8.L (a.k.a. XELAEV_18038524mg, hdac8)
  Promoter: simian CMV IE94
  Cloning method: Restriction Enzyme; 5′ cloning site SalI (unknown if destroyed); 3′ cloning site NotI (unknown if destroyed)
  Sequencing primers: 5′ SP6
Terms and licenses: Academic/Nonprofit Terms; Industry Terms: Not Available to Industry
How to cite: x.hdac8-ORF was a gift from Francesca Spagnoli (Addgene plasmid # 87134 ; http://n2t.net/addgene:87134 ; RRID:Addgene_87134)
