[The description below was written by a language model from this plasmid's Addgene catalogue record.]
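Description:
x.hdac8-ORF is a mammalian expression plasmid built on the pCS2++ backbone (about 4.1 kb without insert) that carries the open reading frame of hdac8 from the frog Xenopus laevis. The insert is roughly 1 kb, corresponds to the hdac8.L gene, and was placed between SalI and NotI sites by restriction cloning; the record does not say whether those sites survived the cloning. hdac8 encodes histone deacetylase 8, a class I histone deacetylase. No epitope tag, fusion partner or reporter is listed, so the construct appears to express the untagged coding sequence, although the record does not state this explicitly.

Expression is driven by the simian CMV IE94 promoter, a strong constitutive viral promoter active in vertebrate cells. SP6 is listed as the 5′ sequencing primer, indicating an SP6 promoter site upstream of the insert. In pCS2-family vectors this element is generally used for in vitro transcription of capped mRNA, for example for injection into frog or fish embryos, but the stated purpose here is only mammalian expression of hdac8. The plasmid is propagated in E. coli under ampicillin selection. The copy number is recorded as unknown, and no selectable marker for eukaryotic cells is mentioned, which would suit it to transient rather than stable expression. No feature table was provided, so details such as the origin of replication and polyadenylation signal are not documented in the record.
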