>Addgene plasmid #87134 | x.hdac8-ORF | addgene partial sequence | sequence record 174064 | Addgene Partial NGS Result
TATTGGCCAGGTTCAATACTATGTATTGGCCCTATGCCATATAGTATTCCATATATGGGTTTTCCTATTG
ACGTAGATAGCCCCTCCCAATGGGCGGTCCCATATACCATATATGGGGCTTCCTAATACCGCCCATAGCC
ACTCCCCCATTGACGTCAATGGTCTCTATATATGGTCTTTCCTATTGACGTCATATGGGCGGTCCTATTG
ACGTATATGGCGCCTCCCCCATTGACGTCAATTACGGTAAATGGCCCGCCTGGCTCAATGCCCATTGACG
TCAATAGGACCACCCACCATTGACGTCAATGGGATGGCTCATTGCCCATTCATATCCGTTCTCACGCCCC
CTATTGACGTCAATGACGGTAAATGGCCCACTTGGCAGTACATCAATATCTATTAATAGTAACTTGGCAA
GTACATTACTATTGGAAGTACGCCAGGGTACATTGGCAGTACTCCCATTGACGTCAATGGCGGTAAATGG
CCCGCGATGGCTGCCAAGTACATCCCCATTGACGTCAATGGGGAGGGGCAATGACGCAAATGGGCGTTCC
ATTGACGTAAATGGGCGGTAGGCGTGCCTAATGGGAGGTCTATATAAGCAATGCTCGTTTAGGGAACCGC
CATTCTGCCTGGGGACGTCGGAGCAAGCTTGATTTAGGTGACACTATAGAATACAAGCTACTTGTTCTTT
TTGCAGGATCCCATCGATTCGAATTCGTCGACATGGTGCACTCATTAATCGAGGCATATGGGCTGCTCAA
AGAGATGAGGGTAGTAAAGCCAAAAGTTGCATCTATGGAAGAGATGGCTGCCTTTCACACTGATGCATAT
CTCCAGCATCTACATAAAGTCAGTGAGGAAGGCGACAATGATGATCCTGAAACACTTGAATATGGACTAG
GTTACGACTGCCCCATTACTGAAGGAATATATGACTATGCTGCTGCTGTGGGGGGAGCCACTTTAACTGC
TGCTGAACAGCTTATAGAGGGCAAAACTCGCATTGCTGTCAACTGGCCTGGTGGTTGGCATCACGCAAAG
AAAGATGAAGCTTCTGGATTCTGTTACCTTAATGATGCTGTCCTGGGTATTTTGAAACTGCGGGAAAAAT
TTGACCGGGTTTTGTACGTAGATATGGATTTACATCATGGTGATGGGGTTGAAGACGCTTTTAGCTTCAC
TTCAAAAGTAATGACTGTTTCTCTCCATAAATTTTCCCCTGGATTTTTTCCTGGCACTGGTGATGTAAGT
GACATTGGCCTGGGTAAGGGACGTTACTACAGTATTAATGTGCCATTACAAGATGGAATACAGGATGATA
AATATTACCAAATCTGCGAAGGTGTCCTAAAAGAGGTTTTCACAACTTTTAACCCTGAGGCAGTTGTCCT
GCAGTTGGGAGCAGATACAATAGCCGGGGATCCCATGTGTTCTTTTAACATGACCCCAGAGGGGATTGGA
AAGTGCCTAAAATATGTTCTACAGTGGCAGCTTCCAACACTCATACTGGGAGGAGGGGGCTACCATCTCC
CAAACACAGCTCGTTGCTGGACATACTTGACCGCACTTATAGTTGGCAGGACTTTATCTTCTGAAATCCC
AGACCACGAGTTCTTCACAGAATACGGACCTGACTATGTATTAGAGATTACACCGAGCTGTCGGCCTGAC
CGCAATGACACTCAGAAGGTTCAGGAAATCTTACAATCAATTAAAGGTAACTTGAAACGAGTGGTTTAAG
CGGCCGCAAGGCCTCTCGAGCCTCTAGAACTATAGTGAGTCGTATTACGTAGATCCAGACATGATAAGAT
ACATTGATGAGTTTGGACAAACCACAACTAGAATGCAGTGAAAAAAATGCTTTATTTGTGAAATTTGTGA
TGCTATTGCTTTATTTGTAACCATTATAAGCTGCAATAAACAAGTTAACAACAACAATTGCATTCATTTT
ATGTTTCAGGTTCAGGGGGAGGTGTGGGAGGTTTTTTAATTCGCGGCGCGCCGCGGCGCCAATGCATTGG
GCCCGGTACCCAGCTTTTGTTCCCTTTAGTGAGGGTTAATTGCGCGCTTGGCGTAATCATGGTCATAGCT
GTTTCCTGTGTGAAATTGTTATCCGCTCACAATTCCACACAACATACGAGCCGGGAGCATAAAGTGTAAA
GCCTGGGGTGCCTAATGAGTGAGCTAACTCACATTAATTGCGTTGCGCTCACTGCCCGCTTTCCAGTCGG
GAAACCTGTCGTGCCAGCTGCATTAATGAATCGGCCAACGCGCGGGGAGAGGCGGTTTGCGTATTGGGCG
CTCTTCCGCTTCCTCGCTCACTGACTCGCTGCGCTCGGTCGTTCGGCTGCGGCGAGCGGTATCAGCTCAC
TCAAAGGCGGTAATACGGTTATCCACAGAATCAGGGGATAACGCAGGAAAGAACATGTGAGCAAAAGGCC
AGCAAAAGGCCAGGAACCGTAAAAAGGCCGCGTTGCTGGCGTTTTTCCATAGGCTCCGCCCCCCTGACGA
GCATCACAAAAATCGACGCTCAAGTCAGAGGTGGCGAAACCCGACAGGACTATAAAGATACCAGGCGTTT
CCCCCTGGAAGCTCCCTCGTGCGCTCTCCTGTTCCGACCCTGCCGCTTACCGGATACCTGTCCGCCTTTC
TCCCTTCGGGAAGCGTGGCGCTTTCTCATAGCTCACGCTGTAGGTATCTCAGTTCGGTGTAGGTCGTTCG
CTCCAAGCTGGGCTGTGTGCACGAACCCCCCGTTCAGCCCGACCGCTGCGCCTTATCCGGTAACTATCGT
CTTGAGTCCAACCCGGTAAGACACGACTTATCGCCACTGGCAGCAGCCACTGGTAACAGGATTAGCAGAG
CGAGGTATGTAGGCGGTGCTACAGAGTTCTTGAAGTGGTGGCCTAACTACGGCTACACTAGAAGAACAGT
ATTTGGTATCTGCGCTCTGCTGAAGCCAGTTACCTTCGGAAAAAGAGTTGGTAGCTCTTGATCCGGCAAA
CAAACCACCGCTGGTAGCGGTGGTTTTTTTGTTTGCAAGCAGCAGATTACGCGCAGAAAAAAAGGATCTC
AAGAAGATCCTTTGATCTTTTCTACGGGGTCTGACGCTCAGTGGAACGAAAACTCACGTTAAGGGATTTT
GGTCATGAGATTATCAAAAAGGATCTTCACCTAGATCCTTTTAAATTAAAAATGAAGTTTTAAATCAATC
TAAAGTATATATGAGTAAACTTGGTCTGACAGTTACCAATGCTTAATCAGTGAGGCACCTATCTCAGCGA
TCTGTCTATTTCGTTCATCCATAGTTGCCTGACTCCCCGTCGTGTAGATAACTACGATACGGGAGGGCTT
ACCATCTGGCCCCAGTGCTGCAATGATACCGCGAGACCCACGCTCACCGGCTCCAGATTTATCAGCAATA
AACCAGCCAGCCGGAAGGGCCGAGCGCAGAAGTGGTCCTGCAACTTTATCCGCCTCCATCCAGTCTATTA
ATTGTTGCCGGGAAGCTAGAGTAAGTAGTTCGCCAGTTAATAGTTTGCGCAACGTTGTTGCCATTGCTAC
AGGCATCGTGGTGTCACGCTCGTCGTTTGGTATGGCTTCATTCAGCTCCGGTTCCCAACGATCAAGGCGA
GTTACATGATCCCCCATGTTGTGCAAAAAAGCGGTTAGCTCCTTCGGTCCTCCGATCGTTGTCAGAAGTA
AGTTGGCCGCAGTGTTATCACTCATGGTTATGGCAGCACTGCATAATTCTCTTACTGTCATGCCATCCGT
AAGATGCTTTTCTGTGACTGGTGAGTACTCAACCAAGTCATTCTGAGAATAGTGTATGCGGCGACCGAGT
TGCTCTTGCCCGGCGTCAATACGGGATAATACCGCGCCACATAGCAGAACTTTAAAAGTGCTCATCATTG
GAAAACGTTCTTCGGGGCGAAAACTCTCAAGGATCTTACCGCTGTTGAGATCCAGTTCGATGTAACCCAC
TCGTGCACCCAACTGATCTTCAGCATCTTTTACTTTCACCAGCGTTTCTGGGTGAGCAAAAACAGGAAGG
CAAAATGCCGCAAAAAAGGGAATAAGGGCGACACGGAAATGTTGAATACTCATACTCTTCCTTTTTCAAT
ATTATTGAAGCATTTATCAGGGTTATTGTCTCATGAGCGGATACATATTTGAATGTATTTAGAAAAATAA
ACAAATAGGGGTTCCGCGCACATTTCCCCGAAAAGTGCCACCTAAATTGTAAGCGTTAATATTTTGTTAA
AATTCGCGTTAAATTTTTGTTAAATCAGCTCATTTTTTAACCAATAGGCCGAAATCGGCAAAATCCCTTA
TAAATCAAAAGAATAGACCGAGATAGGGT
[37 nt withheld, positions 4370-4406]
AAAGAACGTGGACTCCAACGTCAAAGG
[49 nt withheld, positions 4434-4482]
T
[91 nt withheld, positions 4484-4574]
G
[124 nt withheld, positions 4576-4699]
CCCATTCGCCATTCAGGCTGCGCAACTGTTGGGAAGGGCGATCGGTGCGGGCCTCTTCGCTATTACGCCA
GTCGATCGACCGCCAATTCAATATGGCGTATATGGACTCATGCCAATTCAATATGGTGGATCTGGACCTG
TGCCAATTCAATATGGCGTATATGGACTCGTGCCAATTCAATATGGTGGATCTGGACCCCAGCCAATTCA
ATATGGC
